Addgene plasmid #180154: R26-CAG-rox-FNF-bpA-3pA-rox-tdTomato
Purpose: tdTomato dre reporter with Rosa26 recombineering homology arms
Depositing lab: Mario Capecchi. Depositing organization: University of Utah.
Backbone
  Vector backbone: Custom
  Backbone manufacturer: Hyung-song Nam, Capecchi laboratory
  Vector type: Mammalian Expression, Bacterial Expression, Mouse Targeting ; dre/rox
Growth in bacteria
  Bacterial resistance: Ampicillin, 100 μg/mL
  Growth temperature: 30°C
  Growth strain: DH10B
  Growth instructions: The DNA sequence flanked by the loxP sites are prone to deletion in E. coli by recombination. Double-selecting with ampicillin and kanamycin is recommended. The concentrations can be halved if growth is too slow.
  Copy number: High Copy
Gene/Insert
  Gene/Insert name: tdTomato
  Species: Synthetic
Resource information
  A portion of this plasmid was derived from a plasmid made by: CAG promoter is from pCAGGS obtained from BCCM/LMBP. Neo* is from plasmid #22687. bGH pA is from Neal Copeland. SV40 pA is from Clontech. tdTomato is from Roger Tsien. WPRE is from Miguel Ramalho-Santos. Backbone is from Stratagene.
Terms and licenses: Academic/Nonprofit Terms; Industry Terms: Not Available to Industry
Depositor comments: A reporter expression cassette with short homology arms to Rosa26 on either side. Constructed originally for generating Rosa26 reporter allele targeting vector by recombineering. Untested for other purposes, but may be useful for CRISPR knock-in as well.
How to cite: R26-CAG-rox-FNF-bpA-3pA-rox-tdTomato was a gift from Mario Capecchi (Addgene plasmid # 180154 ; http://n2t.net/addgene:180154 ; RRID:Addgene_180154)
