[The description below was written by a language model from this plasmid's Addgene catalogue record and pLannotate feature annotations shown in this document.]
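Description:
R26-CAG-rox-FNF-bpA-3pA-rox-tdTomato is a 9.5 kb Dre-dependent fluorescent reporter cassette built on a custom high-copy, pBluescript-type bacterial backbone, carrying a ColE1/pUC origin, an f1 origin, lac/lacZα remnants, a T7 promoter and an ampicillin resistance gene. The cassette is flanked by short (roughly 200 bp) homology arms from intron 1 of mouse Rosa26. These were designed so the cassette could be inserted by recombineering into a larger Rosa26 targeting vector for making a knock-in reporter allele. The depositor notes it is untested for other purposes but might also serve as a CRISPR knock-in donor.

The payload is driven by the CAG promoter (CMV enhancer, chicken β-actin promoter and chimeric intron). Downstream lies a transcriptional stop cassette that, according to the construct name, is bounded by rox sites, although these are not annotated in the feature table. The stop cassette contains an FRT-flanked neomycin/kanamycin resistance gene with an EM7 bacterial promoter ("FNF"), followed by a bGH polyadenylation signal and three tandem SV40 poly(A) signals. The Neo gene gives kanamycin selection in E. coli, useful during recombineering, and presumably G418 selection in mammalian cells via CAG. FLP can remove it independently. After the stop comes the tdTomato coding sequence, a WPRE to enhance transcript expression, and a second bGH poly(A). Until Dre recombinase excises the rox-flanked segment, transcription terminates before tdTomato. After excision, CAG drives strong red fluorescence, marking Dre-expressing cells and their descendants. The record warns that the recombinase-site-flanked region is prone to deletion in bacteria.
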