Features (pLannotate 1.2.2; 33 found; start..end, strand, type, name):
     24..128     +  promoter       AmpR promoter: bla
    129..989     +  CDS            AmpR: β-lactamase; bla; confers resistance to ampicillin, carbenicillin, and related antibiotics
   1160..1748    +  rep_origin     ori: high-copy-number ColE1/pMB1/pBR322/pUC origin of replication
   1931..2023    +  CDS            lacI (fragment): lac repressor; lacI; The lac repressor binds to the lac operator to inhibit transcription in E. coli. This inhibition can be relieved by adding lactose or isopropyl-β-D-thiogalactopyranoside (IPTG).
   2036..2057    +  protein_bind   CAP binding site: CAP binding activates transcription in the presence of cAMP. E. coli catabolite activator protein
   2072..2102    +  promoter       lac promoter: promoter for the E. coli lac operon
   2110..2126    +  protein_bind   lac operator: The lac repressor binds to the lac operator to inhibit transcription in E. coli. This inhibition can be relieved by adding lactose or isopropyl-β-D-thiogalactopyranoside (IPTG). lac repressor encoded by lacI
   2186..2411    -  misc_feature   Rosa26 right arm (fragment): right homology arm from intron 1 of the mouse Rosa26 gene (Soriano, 1999)
   2420..2799    +  enhancer       CMV enhancer: human cytomegalovirus immediate early enhancer
   2801..3078    +  promoter       chicken β-actin promoter: No description available
   3079..4095    +  intron         chimeric intron: chimera between introns from chicken β-actin and rabbit β-globin
   4183..4216    +  protein_bind   FRT (minimal): supports FLP-mediated excision but not integration (Turan and Bode, 2011) FLP recombinase from the Saccharomyces cerevisiae 2μ plasmid
   4217..4264    +  promoter       EM7 promoter: synthetic bacterial promoter&nbsp
   4283..5086    +  CDS            NeoR/KanR: aminoglycoside phosphotransferase from Tn5; aph(3')-II (or nptII); confers resistance to neomycin, kanamycin, and G418 (Geneticin®)
   5099..5132    +  protein_bind   FRT (minimal): supports FLP-mediated excision but not integration (Turan and Bode, 2011) FLP recombinase from the Saccharomyces cerevisiae 2μ plasmid
   5159..5383    +  polyA_signal   bGH poly(A) signal: bovine growth hormone polyadenylation signal
   5387..5408    +  promoter       SV40 promoter (fragment): SV40 enhancer and early promoter
   5438..5463    +  misc_feature   MCS (fragment): pBluescript multiple cloning site
   5463..5545    +  CDS            large T antigen (fragment): large T antigen from SV40 (simian virus 40)
   5568..5689    +  polyA_signal   SV40 poly(A) signal: SV40 polyadenylation signal
   5696..5778    +  CDS            large T antigen (fragment): large T antigen from SV40 (simian virus 40)
   5801..5922    +  polyA_signal   SV40 poly(A) signal: SV40 polyadenylation signal
   5929..6011    +  CDS            large T antigen (fragment): large T antigen from SV40 (simian virus 40)
   6034..6155    +  polyA_signal   SV40 poly(A) signal: SV40 polyadenylation signal
   6218..7645    +  CDS            tdTomato: tdTomato is a basic (constitutively fluorescent) orange fluorescent protein published in 2004, derived from Discosoma sp.. It is reported to be a somewhat slowly-maturing tandem dimer with low acid sensitivity.
   7657..8241    +  misc_feature   WPRE: woodchuck hepatitis virus posttranscriptional regulatory element
   8286..8510    +  polyA_signal   bGH poly(A) signal: bovine growth hormone polyadenylation signal
   8514..8535    +  promoter       SV40 promoter (fragment): SV40 enhancer and early promoter
   8570..8784    -  misc_feature   HA-L (fragment): left homology arm from intron 1 of the mouse Rosa26 gene (Soriano, 1999)
   8783..8803    +  misc_feature   MCS (fragment): pBluescript multiple cloning site
   8812..8830    -  promoter       T7 promoter: promoter for bacteriophage T7 RNA polymerase
   8833..8990    +  CDS            lacZα (fragment): LacZα fragment of β-galactosidase; lacZ fragment
   9022..9450    -  rep_origin     f1 ori (sequence partly withheld): f1 bacteriophage origin of replication; arrow indicates direction of (+) strand synthesis
>Addgene plasmid #180154 | R26-CAG-rox-FNF-bpA-3pA-rox-tdTomato | addgene full sequence | sequence record 355319 | Addgene NGS Result
GTGGCACTTTTCGGGGAAATGTGCGCGGAACCCCTATTTGTTTATTTTTCTAAATACATTCAAATATGTA
TCCGCTCATGAGACAATAACCCTGATAAATGCTTCAATAATATTGAAAAAGGAAGAGTATGAGTATTCAA
CATTTCCGTGTCGCCCTTATTCCCTTTTTTGCGGCATTTTGCCTTCCTGTTTTTGCTCACCCAGAAACGC
TGGTGAAAGTAAAAGATGCTGAAGATCAGTTGGGTGCACGAGTGGGTTACATCGAACTGGATCTCAACAG
CGGTAAGATCCTTGAGAGTTTTCGCCCCGAAGAACGTTTTCCAATGATGAGCACTTTTAAAGTTCTGCTA
TGTGGCGCGGTATTATCCCGTATTGACGCCGGGCAAGAGCAACTCGGTCGCCGCATACACTATTCTCAGA
ATGACTTGGTTGAGTACTCACCAGTCACAGAAAAGCATCTTACGGATGGCATGACAGTAAGAGAATTATG
CAGTGCTGCCATAACCATGAGTGATAACACTGCGGCCAACTTACTTCTGACAACGATCGGAGGACCGAAG
GAGCTAACCGCTTTTTTGCACAACATGGGGGATCATGTAACTCGCCTTGATCGTTGGGAACCGGAGCTGA
ATGAAGCCATACCAAACGACGAGCGTGACACCACGATGCCTGTAGCAATGGCAACAACGTTGCGCAAACT
ATTAACTGGCGAACTACTTACTCTAGCTTCCCGGCAACAATTAATAGACTGGATGGAGGCGGATAAAGTT
GCAGGACCACTTCTGCGCTCGGCCCTTCCGGCTGGCTGGTTTATTGCTGATAAATCTGGAGCCGGTGAGC
GTGGGTCTCGCGGTATCATTGCAGCACTGGGGCCAGATGGTAAGCCCTCCCGTATCGTAGTTATCTACAC
GACGGGGAGTCAGGCAACTATGGATGAACGAAATAGACAGATCGCTGAGATAGGTGCCTCACTGATTAAG
CATTGGTAACTGTCAGACCAAGTTTACTCATATATACTTTAGATTGATTTAAAACTTCATTTTTAATTTA
AAAGGATCTAGGTGAAGATCCTTTTTGATAATCTCATGACCAAAATCCCTTAACGTGAGTTTTCGTTCCA
CTGAGCGTCAGACCCCGTAGAAAAGATCAAAGGATCTTCTTGAGATCCTTTTTTTCTGCGCGTAATCTGC
TGCTTGCAAACAAAAAAACCACCGCTACCAGCGGTGGTTTGTTTGCCGGATCAAGAGCTACCAACTCTTT
TTCCGAAGGTAACTGGCTTCAGCAGAGCGCAGATACCAAATACTGTTCTTCTAGTGTAGCCGTAGTTAGG
CCACCACTTCAAGAACTCTGTAGCACCGCCTACATACCTCGCTCTGCTAATCCTGTTACCAGTGGCTGCT
GCCAGTGGCGATAAGTCGTGTCTTACCGGGTTGGACTCAAGACGATAGTTACCGGATAAGGCGCAGCGGT
CGGGCTGAACGGGGGGTTCGTGCACACAGCCCAGCTTGGAGCGAACGACCTACACCGAACTGAGATACCT
ACAGCGTGAGCTATGAGAAAGCGCCACGCTTCCCGAAGGGAGAAAGGCGGACAGGTATCCGGTAAGCGGC
AGGGTCGGAACAGGAGAGCGCACGAGGGAGCTTCCAGGGGGAAACGCCTGGTATCTTTATAGTCCTGTCG
GGTTTCGCCACCTCTGACTTGAGCGTCGATTTTTGTGATGCTCGTCAGGGGGGCGGAGCCTATGGAAAAA
CGCCAGCAACGCGGCCTTTTTACGGTTCCTGGCCTTTTGCTGGCCTTTTGCTCACATGTTCTTTCCTGCG
TTATCCCCTGATTCTGTGGATAACCGTATTACCGCCTTTGAGTGAGCTGATACCGCTCGCCGCAGCCGAA
CGACCGAGCGCAGCGAGTCAGTGAGCGAGGAAGCGGAAGAGCGCCCAATACGCAAACCGCCTCTCCCCGC
GCGTTGGCCGATTCATTAATGCAGCTGGCACGACAGGTTTCCCGACTGGAAAGCGGGCAGTGAGCGCAAC
GCAATTAATGTGAGTTAGCTCACTCATTAGGCACCCCAGGCTTTACACTTTATGCTTCCGGCTCGTATGT
TGTGTGGAATTGTGAGCGGATAACAATTTCACACAGGAAACAGCTATGACCATGATTACGCCAAGCGCGC
AATTAAGTTTAAACCGGCGGATCACAAGCAATAATAACCTGTAGTTTTGCTGCATAAAACCCCAGATGAC
TACCTATCCTCCCATTTTCCTTATTTGCCCCTATTAAAAAACTTCCCGACAAAACCGAAAATCTGTGGGA
AGTCTTGTCCCTCCAATTTTACACCTGTTCAATTCCCCTGCAGGACAACGCCCACACACCAGGTTAGCCT
TTAAGCCTGCCCAGAAGACTCCCGCCCATCTTCTAGGTCGACATTGATTATTGACTAGTTATTAATAGTA
ATCAATTACGGGGTCATTAGTTCATAGCCCATATATGGAGTTCCGCGTTACATAACTTACGGTAAATGGC
CCGCCTGGCTGACCGCCCAACGACCCCCGCCCATTGACGTCAATAATGACGTATGTTCCCATAGTAACGC
CAATAGGGACTTTCCATTGACGTCAATGGGTGGAGTATTTACGGTAAACTGCCCACTTGGCAGTACATCA
AGTGTATCATATGCCAAGTACGCCCCCTATTGACGTCAATGACGGTAAATGGCCCGCCTGGCATTATGCC
CAGTACATGACCTTATGGGACTTTCCTACTTGGCAGTACATCTACGTATTAGTCATCGCTATTACCATGG
TCGAGGTGAGCCCCACGTTCTGCTTCACTCTCCCCATCTCCCCCCCCTCCCCACCCCCAATTTTGTATTT
ATTTATTTTTTAATTATTTTGTGCAGCGATGGGGGCGGGGGGGGGGGGGGGGCGCGCGCCGGGGGGGGGG
GGGGGGGGGGGGGGGSGGGGSGGGGSGRGGCGGAGAGGTGCGGCGGCAGCCAATCAGAGCGGCGCGCTCC
GAAAGTTTCCTTTTATGGCGAGGCGGCGGCGGCGGCGGCCCTATAAAAAGCGAAGCGCGCGGCGGGCGGG
AGTCGCTGCGCGCTGCCTTCGCCCCGTGCCCCGCTCCGCCGCCGCCTCGCGCCGCCCGCCCCGGCTCTGA
CTGACCGCGTTACTCCCACAGGTGAGCGGGCGGGACGGCCCTTCTCCTCCGGGCTGTAATTAGCGCTTGG
TTTAATGACGGCTTGTTTCTTTTCTGTGGCTGCGTGAAAGCCTTGAGGGGCTCCGGGAGGGCCCTTTGTG
CGGGGGGAGCGGCTCGGGGGGTGCGTGCGTGTGTGTGTGCGTGGGGAGCGCCGCGTGCGGCTCCGCGCTG
CCCGGCGGCTGTGAGCGCTGCGGGCGCGGCGCGGGGCTTTGTGCGCTCCGCAGTGTGCGCGAGGGGAGCG
CGGCCGGGGGCGGTGCCCCGCGGTGCGGGGGGGGCTGCGAGGGGAACAAAGGCTGCGTGCGGGGTGTGTG
CGTGGGGGGGTGAGCAGGGGGTGTGGGCGCGTCGGTCGGGCTGCAACCCCCCCTGCACCCCCCTCCCCGA
GTTGCTGAGCACGGCCCGGCTTCGGGTGCGGGGCTCCGTACGGGGCGTGGCGCGGGGCTCGCCGTGCCGG
GCGGGGGGTGGCGGCAGGTGGGGGTGCCGGGCGGGGCGGGGCCGCCTCGGGCCGGGGAGGGCTCGGGGGA
GGGGCGCGGCGGCCCCCGGAGCGCCGGCGGCTGTCGAGGCGCGGCGAGCCGCAGCCATTGCCTTTTATGG
TAATCGTGCGAGAGGGCGCAGGGACTTCCTTTGTCCCAAATCTGTGCGGAGCCGAAATCTGGGAGGCGCC
GCCGCACCCCCTCTAGCGGGCGCGGGGCGAAGCGGTGCGGCGCCGGCAGGAAGGAAATGGGCGGGGAGGG
CCTTCGTGCGTCGCCGCGCCGCCGTCCCCTTCTCCCTCTCCAGCCTCGGGGCTGTCCGCGGGGGGACGGC
TGCCTTCGGGGGGGACGGGGCAGGGCGGGGTTCGGCTTCTGGCGTGTGACCGGCGGCTCTAGAGCCTCTG
CTAACCATGTTCATGCCTTCTTCTTTTTCCTACAGCTCCTGGGCAACGTGCTGGTTATTGTGCTGTCTCA
TCATTTTGGCAAAGAATTCTAACTTTAAATAATTGGCATTATTTAAAGTTAAGAAGTTCCTATTCTCTAG
AAAGTATAGGAACTTCGTTGACAATTAATCATCGGCATAGTATATCGGCATAGTATAATACGACAAGGTG
AGGAACTAAACCATGGGATCGGCCATTGAACAAGATGGATTGCACGCAGGTTCTCCGGCCGCTTGGGTGG
AGAGGCTATTCGGCTATGACTGGGCACAACAGACAATCGGCTGCTCTGATGCCGCCGTGTTCCGGCTGTC
AGCGCAGGGGCGCCCGGTTCTTTTTGTCAAGACCGACCTGTCCGGTGCCCTGAATGAACTGCAGGACGAG
GCAGCGCGGCTATCGTGGCTGGCCACGACGGGCGTTCCTTGCGCAGCTGTGCTCGACGTTGTCACTGAAG
CGGGAAGGGACTGGCTGCTATTGGGCGAAGTGCCGGGGCAGGATCTCCTGTCATCTCACCTTGCTCCTGC
CGAGAAAGTATCCATCATGGCTGATGCAATGCGGCGGCTGCATACGCTTGATCCGGCTACCTGCCCATTC
GACCACCAAGCGAAACATCGCATCGAGCGAGCACGTACTCGGATGGAAGCCGGTCTTGTCGATCAGGATG
ATCTGGACGAAGAGCATCAGGGGCTCGCGCCAGCCGAACTGTTCGCCAGGCTCAAGGCGCGCATGCCCGA
CGGCGATGATCTCGTCGTGACCCATGGCGATGCCTGCTTGCCGAATATCATGGTGGAAAATGGCCGCTTT
TCTGGATTCATCGACTGTGGCCGGCTGGGTGTGGCGGACCGCTATCAGGACATAGCGTTGGCTACCCGTG
ATATTGCTGAAGAGCTTGGCGGCGAATGGGCTGACCGCTTCCTCGTGCTTTACGGTATCGCCGCTCCCGA
TTCGCAGCGCATCGCCTTCTATCGCCTTCTTGACGAGTTCTTCTGAGGGGATCAATTCGAAGTTCCTATT
CTCTAGAAAGTATAGGAACTTCGCTAGCAGCTCGCTGATCAGCCTCGACTGTGCCTTCTAGTTGCCAGCC
ATCTGTTGTTTGCCCCTCCCCCGTGCCTTCCTTGACCCTGGAAGGTGCCACTCCCACTGTCCTTTCCTAA
TAAAATGAGGAAATTGCATCGCATTGTCTGAGTAGGTGTCATTCTATTCTGGGGGGTGGGGTGGGGCAGG
ACAGCAAGGGGGAGGATTGGGAAGACAATAGCAGGCATGCTGGGGATGCGGTGGGCTCTATGGCTTCTGA
GGCGGAAAGAACCAGCTGGGGCTCGACTAGAGCTTGCGGAACCCTTACCACCGCGGTGGCGGCCGCTCTA
GAATCATAATCAGCCATACCACATTTGTAGAGGTTTTACTTGCTTTAAAAAACCTCCCACACCTCCCCCT
GAACCTGAAACATAAAATGAATGCAATTGTTGTTGTTAACTTGTTTATTGCAGCTTATAATGGTTACAAA
TAAAGCAATAGCATCACAAATTTCACAAATAAAGCATTTTTTTCACTGCATTCTAGTTGTGGTTTGTCCA
AACTCATCAATGTATCTTAACTAGAATCATAATCAGCCATACCACATTTGTAGAGGTTTTACTTGCTTTA
AAAAACCTCCCACACCTCCCCCTGAACCTGAAACATAAAATGAATGCAATTGTTGTTGTTAACTTGTTTA
TTGCAGCTTATAATGGTTACAAATAAAGCAATAGCATCACAAATTTCACAAATAAAGCATTTTTTTCACT
GCATTCTAGTTGTGGTTTGTCCAAACTCATCAATGTATCTTAACTAGAATCATAATCAGCCATACCACAT
TTGTAGAGGTTTTACTTGCTTTAAAAAACCTCCCACACCTCCCCCTGAACCTGAAACATAAAATGAATGC
AATTGTTGTTGTTAACTTGTTTATTGCAGCTTATAATGGTTACAAATAAAGCAATAGCATCACAAATTTC
ACAAATAAAGCATTTTTTTCACTGCATTCTAGTTGTGGTTTGTCCAAACTCATCAATGTATCTTAACTAG
TGGATCTCATGCCTAGGTAACTTTAAATAATTGGCATTATTTAAAGTTAGGCGCGCCATGGTGAGCAAGG
GCGAGGAGGTCATCAAAGAGTTCATGCGCTTCAAGGTGCGCATGGAGGGCTCCATGAACGGCCACGAGTT
CGAGATCGAGGGCGAGGGCGAGGGCCGCCCCTACGAGGGCACCCAGACCGCCAAGCTGAAGGTGACCAAG
GGCGGCCCCCTGCCCTTCGCCTGGGACATCCTGTCCCCCCAGTTCATGTACGGCTCCAAGGCGTACGTGA
AGCACCCCGCCGACATCCCCGATTACAAGAAGCTGTCCTTCCCCGAGGGCTTCAAGTGGGAGCGCGTGAT
GAACTTCGAGGACGGCGGTCTGGTGACCGTGACCCAGGACTCCTCCCTGCAGGACGGCACGCTGATCTAC
AAGGTGAAGATGCGCGGCACCAACTTCCCCCCCGACGGCCCCGTAATGCAGAAGAAGACCATGGGCTGGG
AGGCCTCCACCGAGCGCCTGTACCCCCGCGACGGCGTGCTGAAGGGCGAGATCCACCAGGCCCTGAAGCT
GAAGGACGGCGGCCACTACCTGGTGGAGTTCAAGACCATCTACATGGCCAAGAAGCCCGTGCAACTGCCC
GGCTACTACTACGTGGACACCAAGCTGGACATCACCTCCCACAACGAGGACTACACCATCGTGGAACAGT
ACGAGCGCTCCGAGGGCCGCCACCACCTGTTCCTGGGGCATGGCACCGGCAGCACCGGCAGCGGCAGCTC
CGGCACCGCCTCCTCCGAGGACAACAACATGGCCGTCATCAAAGAGTTCATGCGCTTCAAGGTGCGCATG
GAGGGCTCCATGAACGGCCACGAGTTCGAGATCGAGGGCGAGGGCGAGGGCCGCCCCTACGAGGGCACCC
AGACCGCCAAGCTGAAGGTGACCAAGGGCGGCCCCCTGCCCTTCGCCTGGGACATCCTGTCCCCCCAGTT
CATGTACGGCTCCAAGGCGTACGTGAAGCACCCCGCCGACATCCCCGATTACAAGAAGCTGTCCTTCCCC
GAGGGCTTCAAGTGGGAGCGCGTGATGAACTTCGAGGACGGCGGTCTGGTGACCGTGACCCAGGACTCCT
CCCTGCAGGACGGCACGCTGATCTACAAGGTGAAGATGCGCGGCACCAACTTCCCCCCCGACGGCCCCGT
AATGCAGAAGAAGACCATGGGCTGGGAGGCCTCCACCGAGCGCCTGTACCCCCGCGACGGCGTGCTGAAG
GGCGAGATCCACCAGGCCCTGAAGCTGAAGGACGGCGGCCACTACCTGGTGGAGTTCAAGACCATCTACA
TGGCCAAGAAGCCCGTGCAACTGCCCGGCTACTACTACGTGGACACCAAGCTGGACATCACCTCCCACAA
CGAGGACTACACCATCGTGGAACAGTACGAGCGCTCCGAGGGCCGCCACCACCTGTTCCTGTACGGCATG
GACGAGCTGTACAAGTAATTAATTAAAACCTCTGGATTACAAAATTTGTGAAAGATTGACTGGTATTCTT
AACTATGTTGCTCCTTTTACGCTATGTGGATACGCTGCTTTAATGCCTTTGTATCATGCTATTGCTTCCC
GTATGGCTTTCATTTTCTCCTCCTTGTATAAATCCTGGTTGCTGTCTCTTTATGAGGAGTTGTGGCCCGT
TGTCAGGCAACGTGGCGTGGTGTGCACTGTGTTTGCTGACGCAACCCCCACTGGTTGGGGCATTGCCACC
ACCTGTCAGCTCCTTTCCGGGACTTTCGCTTTCCCCCTCCCTATTGCCACGGCGGAACTCATCGCCGCCT
GCCTTGCCCGCTGCTGGACAGGGGCTCGGCTGTTGGGCACTGACAATTCCGTGGTGTTGTCGGGGAAATC
ATCGTCCTTTCCTTGGCTGCTCGCCTGTGTTGCCACCTGGATTCTGCGCGGGACGTCCTTCTGCTACGTC
CCTTCGGCCCTCAATCCAGCGGACCTTCCTTCCCGCGGCCTGCTGCCGGCTCTGCGGCCTCTTCCGCGTC
TTCGCCTTCGCCCTCAGACGAGTCGGATCTCCCTTTGGGCCGCCTCCCCGCAGGATCCACTAGAGCGGCC
GCCTAGAGCTCGCTATCAGCCTCGACTGTGCCTTCTAGTTGCCAGCCATCTGTTGTTTGCCCCTCCCCCG
TGCCTTCCTTGACCCTGGAAGGTGCCACTCCCACTGTCCTTTCCTAATAAAATGAGGAAATTGCATCGCA
TTGTCTGAGTAGGTGTCATTCTATTCTGGGGGGTGGGGTGGGGCAGGACAGCAAGGGGGAGGATTGGGAA
GACAATAGCAGGCATGCTGGGGATGCGGTGGGCTCTATGGCTTCTGAGGCGGAAAGAACCAGCTGGGGCT
CGACTAGAGCTTGCGGAACCCTTAAGCTTAAAGACTGGAGTTGCAGATCACGAGGGAAGAGGGGGAAGGG
ATTCTCCCAGGCCCAGGGCGGTCCTCAGAAGCCAGGAGGCAGCAGAGAACTCCCAGAAAGGTATTGCAAC
ACTCCCCTCCCCCCTCCGGAGAAGGGTGCGGCCTTCTCCCCGCCTACTCCACTGCAGCTCCCTTACTGAT
AACAACTCAGAGCGACTTTGGGAGAGCAAGTGCTCGAGGGGGGGCCCGGTACCCAATTCGCCCTATAGTG
AGTCGTATTACAATTCACTGGCCGTCGTTTTACAACGTCGTGACTGGGAAAACCCTGGCGTTACCCAACT
TAATCGCCTTGCAGCACATCCCCCTTTCGCCAGCTGGCGTAATAGCGAAGAGGCCCGCACCGATCGCCCT
TCCCAACAGTTGCGCAGCCTGAATGGCGAATGGCAAATTGTAAGCGTTAATATTTTGTTAAAATTCGCGT
TAAATTTTTGTTAAATCAGCTCATTTTTTAACCAATAGGCCGAAATCGGCAAAATCCCTTATAAATCAAA
AGAATAGACCGAGATAGGGT
[37 nt withheld, positions 9121-9157]
AAAGAACGTGGACTCCAACGTCAAAGG
[49 nt withheld, positions 9185-9233]
T
[91 nt withheld, positions 9235-9325]
G
[124 nt withheld, positions 9327-9450]
CAG
